Addgene plasmid #67557: spa-GCaMP6m
Purpose: photoactivatable fluorescent calcium reporter
Depositing lab: Ehud Isacoff. Depositing organization: University of California, Berkeley. Publication: Photoactivatable genetically encoded calcium indicators for targeted neuronal imaging. Berlin S, Carroll EC, Newman ZL, Okada HO, Quinn CM, Kallman B, Rockwell NC, Martin SS, Lagarias JC, Isacoff EY. Nat Methods. 2015 Jul 13. doi: 10.1038/nmeth.3480. PubMed 26167640.
Backbone
  Vector backbone: pGP-CMV (pEGFP-N1)
  Backbone manufacturer: Clonetech
  Backbone size w/o insert (bp): 3955
  Total vector size (bp): 5308
  Vector type: Mammalian Expression
Growth in bacteria
  Bacterial resistance: Kanamycin, 50 μg/mL
  Growth temperature: 37°C
  Growth strain: DH5alpha
  Copy number: High Copy
Gene/Insert
  Gene/Insert name: spa-GCaMP6m (alt name: superfolder photoactivatable GCaMP6f)
  Species: Synthetic
  Insert size (bp): 1353
  Mutation: K65T, I83V, G87S, Y92D, V115H, K118V, S187R, Y196N, L221F, T222S, I250V, F256S, N262T
  Tag / fusion protein: HIS-tag (N terminal on insert)
Resource information
  A portion of this plasmid was derived from a plasmid made by: derived from Addgene clone #40754, published by Chen TW et al. article: ultrasensitive fluorescent proteins for imaging neuronal activity doi: 10.1038/nature12354
Terms and licenses: Academic/Nonprofit Terms; Industry Terms: Not Available to Industry
How to cite: spa-GCaMP6m was a gift from Ehud Isacoff (Addgene plasmid # 67557 ; http://n2t.net/addgene:67557 ; RRID:Addgene_67557)
