[The description below was written by a language model from this plasmid's Addgene catalogue record.]
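Description:
spa-GCaMP6m is a mammalian expression plasmid of about 5.3 kb built on the pGP-CMV backbone, itself a derivative of pEGFP-N1. It is maintained in E. coli as a high-copy plasmid under kanamycin selection. No feature table accompanies the record, so the promoter, polyadenylation signal and origins are not explicitly listed. The backbone name does imply CMV promoter-driven expression, as is standard for the pEGFP-N1 family.

The roughly 1.35 kb synthetic insert encodes a superfolder, photoactivatable version of the genetically encoded calcium indicator GCaMP6, carrying an N-terminal His tag. It was derived from an earlier GCaMP6 plasmid and differs from it by thirteen substitutions: K65T, I83V, G87S, Y92D, V115H, K118V, S187R, Y196N, L221F, T222S, I250V, F256S and N262T. The record does not say which changes confer which property, but the construct's name indicates that together they provide the photoactivatable and superfolder characteristics. There is an internal inconsistency in the record: the construct is named as the 6m variant, whereas the alternative insert name refers to GCaMP6f.

GCaMP sensors couple a circularly permuted GFP to calmodulin and a calmodulin-binding peptide, so that fluorescence rises when calcium binds. A photoactivatable version lets the experimenter use light to switch on the reporter in chosen cells or subcellular regions, and then follow calcium signals from those highlighted structures against a dim background. The stated purpose is a photoactivatable fluorescent calcium reporter, and the associated work concerns targeted imaging of neuronal activity.
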