>Addgene plasmid #67557 | spa-GCaMP6m | depositor partial sequence | sequence record 116297 | insert
ATGGGTTCTCATCATCATCATCATCATGGTATGGCTAGCATGACTGGTGGACAGCAAATGGGTCGGGATC
TGTACGACGATGACGATAAGGATCTCGCCACCATGGTCGACTCATCACGTCGTAAGTGGAATAAGACAGG
TCACGCAGTCAGAGCTATAGGTCGGCTGAGCTCACTCGAGAACGTCTATATCACCGCCGACAAGCAGAAG
AACGGCATCAAGGCGAACTTCAAGATCCGCCACAACGTGGAGGACGGCAGCGTGCAGCTCGCCGACCACT
ACCAGCAGAACACCCCCATCGGCGACGGCCCCGTGCTGCTGCCCGACAACCACTACCTGAGCCATCAGTC
CGTGCTTTCGAAAGACCCCAACGAGAAGCGCGATCACATGGTCCTGCTGGAGTTCGTGACCGCCGCCGGG
ATCACTCTCGGCATGGACGAGCTGTACAAGGGCGGTACCGGAGGGAGCATGGTGAGCAAGGGCGAGGAGC
TGTTCACCGGGGTGGTGCCCATCCTGGTCGAGCTGGACGGCGACGTAAACGGCCACAAGTTCAGCGTGAG
GGGCGAGGGTGAGGGCGATGCCACCAACGGCAAGCTGACCCTGAAGTTCATCTGCACCACCGGCAAGCTG
CCCGTGCCCTGGCCCACCCTCGTGACCACCTTCAGCTACGGCGTGCAGTGCTTCAGCCGCTACCCCGACC
ACATGAAGCAGCACGACTTCTTCAAGTCCGCCATGCCCGAAGGCTACGTCCAGGAGCGCACCATCTCCTT
CAAGGACGACGGCACCTACAAGACCCGCGCCGAGGTGAAGTTCGAGGGCGACACCCTGGTGAACCGCATC
GAGCTGAAGGGCATCGACTTCAAGGAGGACGGCAACATCCTGGGGCACAAGCTGGAATACAACCTGCCGG
ACCAACTGACTGAAGAGCAGATCGCAGAATTTAAAGAGGCTTTCTCCCTATTTGACAAGGACGGGGATGG
GACAATAACAACCAAGGAGCTGGGGACGGTGATGCGGTCTCTGGGGCAGAACCCCACAGAAGCAGAGCTG
CAGGACATGATCAATGAAGTAGATGCCGACGGTGACGGCACAATCGACTTCCCTGAGTTCCTGACAATGA
TGGCAAGAAAAGGGAGCTACAGGGACACGGAAGAAGAAATTAGAGAAGCGTTCGGTGTGTTTGATAAGGA
TGGCAATGGCTACATCAGTGCAGCAGAGCTTCGCCACGTGATGACAAACCTTGGAGAGAAGTTAACAGAT
GAAGAGGTTGATGAAATGATCAGGGAAGCAGACATCGATGGGGATGGTCAGGTAAACTACGAAGAGTTTG
TACAAATGATGACAGCGAAGTGA
