>Addgene plasmid #67557 | spa-GCaMP6m | addgene partial sequence | sequence record 119915 | CMV-F 5'-CGCAAATGGGCGGTAGGCGTG-3'
CCGTCAGATCCGCTAGCGCTACCGGACTCAGATCTCGCCACCATGGGTTCTCATCATCATCATCATCATG
GTATGGCTAGCATGACTGGTGGACAGCAAATGGGTCGGGATCTGTACGACGATGACGATAAGGATCTCGC
CACCATGGTCGACTCATCACGTCGTAAGTGGAATAAGACAGGTCACGCAGTCAGAGCTATAGGTCGGCTG
AGCTCACTCGAGAACGTCTATATCACCGCCGACAAGCAGAAGAACGGCATCAAGGCGAACTTCAAGATCC
GCCACAACGTGGAGGACGGCAGCGTGCAGCTCGCCGACCACTACCAGCAGAACACCCCCATCGGCGACGG
CCCCGTGCTGCTGCCCGACAACCACTACCTGAGCCATCAGTCCGTGCTTTCGAAAGACCCCAACGAGAAG
CGCGATCACATGGTCCTGCTGGAGTTCGTGACCGCCGCCGGGATCACTCTCGGCATGGACGAGCTGTACA
AGGGCGGTACCGGAGGGAGCATGGTGAGCAAGGGCGAGGAGCTGTTCACCGGGGTGGTGCCCATCCTGGT
CGAGCTGGACGGCGACGTAAACGGCCACAAGTTCAGCGTGAGGGGCGAGGGTGAGGGCGATGCCACCAAC
GGCAAGCTGACCCTGAAGTTCATCTGCACCACCGGCAAGCTGCCCGTGCCCTGGCCCACCCTCGTGACCA
CCTTCAGCTACGGCGTGCAGTGCTTCAGCCGCTACCCCGACCACATGAAGCAGCACGACTTCTTCAAGTC
CGCCATGCCCGAAGGCTACGTCCAGGAGCGCACCATCTCCTTCAAGGACG
