>Addgene plasmid #67557 | spa-GCaMP6m | addgene partial sequence | sequence record 119916 | SV40pA-R 5'-GAAATTTGTGATGCTATTGC-3'
AACAACAACAATTGCATTCATTTTATGTTTCAGGTTCAGGGGGAGGTGTGGGAGGTTTTTTAAAGCAAGT
AAAACCTCTACAAATGTGGTATGGCTGATTATGATCTAGAGTCGCGGCCGCTCACTTCGCTGTCATCATT
TGTACAAACTCTTCGTAGTTTACCTGACCATCCCCATCGATGTCTGCTTCCCTGATCATTTCATCAACCT
CTTCATCTGTTAACTTCTCTCCAAGGTTTGTCATCACGTGGCGAAGCTCTGCTGCACTGATGTAGCCATT
GCCATCCTTATCAAACACACCGAACGCTTCTCTAATTTCTTCTTCCGTGTCCCTGTAGCTCCCTTTTCTT
GCCATCATTGTCAGGAACTCAGGGAAGTCGATTGTGCCGTCACCGTCGGCATCTACTTCATTGATCATGT
CCTGCAGCTCTGCTTCTGTGGGGTTCTGCCCCAGAGACCGCATCACCGTCCCCAGCTCCTTGGTTGTTAT
TGTCCCATCCCCGTCCTTGTCAAATAGGGAGAAAGCCTCTTTAAATTCTGCGATCTGCTCTTCAGTCAGT
TGGTCCGGCAGGTTGTATTCCAGCTTGTGCCCCAGGATGTTGCCGTCCTCCTTGAAGTCGATGCCCTTCA
GCTCGATGCGGTTCACCAGGGTGTCGCCCTCGAACTTCACCTCGGCGCGGGTCTTGTAGGTGCCGTCGTC
CTTGAAGGAGATGGTGCGCTCCTGGACG
